>Addgene plasmid #57306 | Dronpa-Vimentin-C-18 | depositor partial sequence | sequence record 88444 | insert sequence
GATCCGCTAGCGCTACCGGTCGCCACCATGGTGAGTGTGATTAAACCAGACATGAAGATCAAGCTGCGTA
TGGAAGGCGCTGTAAATGGACACCCGTTCGCGATTGAAGGAGTTGGCCTTGGGAAGCCTTTCGAGGGAAA
ACAGAGTATGGACCTTAAAGTCAAAGAAGGCGGACCTCTGCCTTTCGCCTATGACATCTTGACAACTGTG
TTCTGTTACGGCAACAGGGTATTCGCCAAATACCCAGAAAATATAGTAGACTATTTCAAGCAGTCGTTTC
CTGAGGGCTACTCTTGGGAACGAAGCATGAATTACGAAGACGGGGGCATTTGTAACGCGACAAACGACAT
AACCCTGGATGGTGACTGTTATATCTATGAAATTCGATTTGATGGTGTGAACTTTCCTGCCAATGGTCCA
GTTATGCAGAAGAGGACTGTGAAATGGGAGCCATCCACTGAGAAATTGTATGTGCGTGATGGAGTGCTGA
AGGGTGATGTTAACATGGCTCTGTCGCTTGAAGGAGGTGGCCATTACCGATGTGACTTCAAAACTACTTA
TAAAGCTAAGAAGGTTGTCCAGTTGCCAGACTATCACTTTGTGGACCACCACATTGAGATTAAAAGCCAC
GACAAAGATTACAGTAATGTTAATCTGCATGAGCACGCCGAAGCGCATTCTGAGCTGCCGAGGCAGGCCA
AGTCCGGACTCAGATCTGGCAGCGGTGGAGGCAGCGCATCCGGCGGAAGCGGAAGCTCCACCAGGTCCGT
GTCCTCGTCCTCCTACCGCAGGATGTTCGGCGGCCCGGGCACCGCGAGCCGGCCGAGCTCCAGCCGGAGC
TACGTGACTACGTCCACCCGCACCTACAGCCTGGGCAGCGCGCTGCGCCCCAGCACCAGCCGCAGCCTCT
ACGCCTCGTCCCCGGGCGGCGTGTATGCCACGCGCTCCTCTGCCGTGCGCCTGCGGAGCAGCGTGCCCGG
GGTGCGGCTCCTGCAGGACTCGGTGGACTTCTCGCTGGCCGACGCCATCAACACCGAGTTCAAGAACACC
CGCACCAACGAGAAGGTGGAGCTGCAGGAGCTGAATGACCGCTTCGCCAACTACATCGACAAGGTGCGCT
TCCTGGAGCAGCAGAATAAGATCCTGCTGGCCGAGCTCGAGCAGCTCAAGGGCCAAGGCAAGTCGCGCCT
GGGGGACCTCTACGAGGAGGAGATGCGGGAGCTGCGCCGGCAGGTGGACCAGCTAACCAACGACAAAGCC
CGCGTCGAGGTGGAGCGCGACAACCTGGCCGAGGACATCATGCGCCTCCGGGAGAAATTGCAGGAGGAGA
TGCTTCAGAGAGAGGAAGCCGAAAACACCCTGCAATCTTTCAGACAGGATGTTGACAATGCGTCTCTGGC
ACGTCTTGACCTTGAACGCAAAGTGGAATCTTTGCAAGAAGAGATTGCCTTTTTGAAGAAACTCCACGAA
GAGGAAATCCAGGAGCTGCAGGCTCAGATTCAGGAACAGCATGTCCAAATCGATGTGGATGTTTCCAAGC
CTGACCTCACGGCTGCCCTGCGTGACGTACGTCAGCAATATGAAAGTGTGGCTGCCAAGAACCTGCAGGA
GGCAGAAGAATGGTACAAATCCAAGTTTGCTGACCTCTCTGAGGCTGCCAACCGGAACAATGACGCCCTG
CGCCAGGCAAAGCAGGAGTCCACTGAGTACCGGAGACAGGTGCAGTCCCTCACCTGTGAAGTGGATGCCC
TTAAAGGAACCAATGAGTCCCTGGAACGCCAGATGCGTGAAATGGAAGAGAACTTTGCCGTTGAAGCTGC
TAACTACCAAGACACTATTGGCCGCCTGCAGGATGAGATTCAGAATATGAAGGAGGAAATGGCTCGTCAC
CTTCGTGAATACCAAGACCTGCTCAATGTTAAGATGGCCCTTGACATTGAGATTGCCACCTACAGGAAGC
TGCTGGAAGGCGAGGAGAGCAGGATTTCTCTGCCTCTTCCAAACTTTTCCTCCCTGAACCTGAGGGAAAC
TAATCTGGATTCACTCCCTCTGGTTGATACCCACTCAAAAAGGACACTTCTGATTAAGACGGTTGAAACT
AGAGATGGACAGGTTATCAACGAAACTTCTCAGCATCACGATGACCTTGAATAAGGATCCACCGGATCTA
GATAACTGATCATAATCAGCCATACCAC
