>Addgene plasmid #57306 | Dronpa-Vimentin-C-18 | addgene partial sequence | sequence record 106337 | CMV-F 5'-CGCAAATGGGCGGTAGGCGTG-3'
GCAGAGCTGGTTTAGTGAACCGTCAGATCCGCTAGCGCTACCGGTCGCCACCATGGTGAGTGTGATTAAA
CCAGACATGAAGATCAAGCTGCGTATGGAAGGCGCTGTAAATGGACACCCGTTCGCGATTGAAGGAGTTG
GCCTTGGGAAGCCTTTCGAGGGAAAACAGAGTATGGACCTTAAAGTCAAAGAAGGCGGACCTCTGCCTTT
CGCCTATGACATCTTGACAACTGTGTTCTGTTACGGCAACAGGGTATTCGCCAAATACCCAGAAAATATA
GTAGACTATTTCAAGCAGTCGTTTCCTGAGGGCTACTCTTGGGAACGAAGCATGAATTACGAAGACGGGG
GCATTTGTAACGCGACAAACGACATAACCCTGGATGGTGACTGTTATATCTATGAAATTCGATTTGATGG
TGTGAACTTTCCTGCCAATGGTCCAGTTATGCAGAAGAGGACTGTGAAATGGGAGCCATCCACTGAGAAA
TTGTATGTGCGTGATGGAGTGCTGAAGGGTGATGTTAACATGGCTCTGTCGCTTGAAGGAGGTGGCCATT
ACCGATGTGACTTCAAAACTACTTATAAAGCTAAGAAGGTTGTCCAGTTGCCAGACTATCACTTTGTGGA
CCACCACATTGAGATTAAAAGCCACGACAAAGATTACAGTAATGTTAATCTGCATGAGCACGCCGAAGCG
CATTCTGAGCTGCCGAGGCAGGCCAAGTCCGGACTCAGATCTGGCAGCGGTGGAGGCAGCGCATCCGGCG
GAAGCGGAAGCTCCACCAGGTCCGTGTCCTCGTCCTCCTACCGCAGGATGTTCGGCGGCCCGGGCACCGC
GAGCCGGCCGAGCTCCAGCCGGAGCTACGTGACTACGTCCACCCGCACCTAC
