[The description below was written by a language model from this plasmid's Addgene catalogue record.]
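Description:
Dronpa-Vimentin-C-18 is a mammalian expression plasmid built on the Dronpa-C1 backbone (about 4.75 kb without the insert), designed to label intermediate filaments in living or fixed cells. It is propagated in E. coli as a high-copy plasmid under kanamycin selection, and it carries a neomycin resistance marker so that transfected mammalian cells can be selected with G418 to obtain stable lines. No feature table accompanies the record, so the specific origin of replication and other backbone elements are not listed. The use of an SV40 polyA reverse sequencing primer suggests that an SV40 polyadenylation signal lies downstream of the expression cassette.

The payload is human vimentin (VIM, corresponding to the reference transcript named in the record) expressed from the CMV promoter, a strong constitutive promoter in most mammalian cell types. Dronpa is supplied by the backbone and is fused to the N terminus of vimentin, so the fluorescent protein precedes the filament protein in a single open reading frame. The "C-18" in the name probably denotes the C1-style fusion orientation and an 18-residue linker between the two parts, but the record does not state this. Dronpa is a green fluorescent protein known for reversible photoswitching between bright and dark states, and the record gives an excitation peak of 503 nm and an emission peak of 518 nm. When expressed, the fusion incorporates into the vimentin network. The construct therefore serves as a localization marker for intermediate filaments in fluorescence microscopy, and Dronpa's switching makes it suitable for tracking and super-resolution imaging. The cloning method is recorded as unknown.
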