Addgene plasmid #57306: Dronpa-Vimentin-C-18
Purpose: Localization: Intermediate Filaments, Excitation: 503, Emission: 518
Depositing lab: Michael Davidson. Depositing organization: Florida State University, Tallahassee.
Backbone
  Vector backbone: Dronpa-C1
  Backbone size w/o insert (bp): 4750
  Vector type: Mammalian Expression
  Selectable markers: Neomycin (select with G418)
Growth in bacteria
  Bacterial resistance: Kanamycin, 50 μg/mL
  Growth temperature: 37°C
  Growth strain: DH5alpha
  Copy number: High Copy
Gene/Insert
  Gene/Insert name: Vimentin (alt name: NM_003380.3)
  Species: H. sapiens (human)
  Entrez Gene: VIM
  Promoter: CMV
  Tag / fusion protein: Dronpa (N terminal on backbone)
  Cloning method: Unknown
  Sequencing primers: 5′ CMV-F; 3′ SV40pA-R
Terms and licenses: Academic/Nonprofit Terms; Industry Terms
Depositor comments: . Excitation = 503; Emission = 518
How to cite: Dronpa-Vimentin-C-18 was a gift from Michael Davidson (Addgene plasmid # 57306 ; http://n2t.net/addgene:57306 ; RRID:Addgene_57306)
